>Addgene plasmid #207273 | pHCMV_FLUAV_HA | addgene full sequence | sequence record 407383 | Addgene NGS Result
GCGGCCGCTCTAGAGAGCTTGGCCCATTGCATACGTTGTATCCATATCATAATATGTACATTTATATTGG
CTCATGTCCAACATTACCGCCATGTTGACATTGATTATTGACTAGTTATTAATAGTAATCAATTACGGGG
TCATTAGTTCATAGCCCATATATGGAGTTCCGCGTTACATAACTTACGGTAAATGGCCCGCCTGGCTGAC
CGCCCAACGACCCCCGCCCATTGACGTCAATAATGACGTATGTTCCCATAGTAACGCCAATAGGGACTTT
CCATTGACGTCAATGGGTGGAGTATTTACGGTAAACTGCCCACTTGGCAGTACATCAAGTGTATCATATG
CCAAGTACGCCCCCTATTGACGTCAATGACGGTAAATGGCCCGCCTGGCATTATGCCCAGTACATGACCT
TATGGGACTTTCCTACTTGGCAGTACATCTACGTATTAGTCATCGCTATTACCATGGTGATGCGGTTTTG
GCAGTACATCAATGGGCGTGGATAGCGGTTTGACTCACGGGGATTTCCAAGTCTCCACCCCATTGACGTC
AATGGGAGTTTGTTTTGGCACCAAAATCAACGGGACTTTCCAAAATGTCGTAACAACTCCGCCCCATTGA
CGCAAATGGGCGGTAGGCGTGTACGGTGGGAGGTCTATATAAGCAGAGCTCGTTTAGTGAACCGTCAGAT
CGCCTGGACACGCCATCCACGCTGTTTTGACCTCCATAGATGACACCGGGACCGATCCAGCCTCCGGTCG
ACCGATCCTGAGAACTTCAGGGTGAGTTTGGGGACCCTTGATTGTTCTTTCTTTTTCGCTATTGTAAAAT
TCATGTTATATGGAGGGGGCAAAGTTTTCAGGGTGTTGTTTAGAATGGGAAGATGTCCCTTGTATCACCA
TGGACCCTCATGATAATTTTGTTTCTTTCACTTTCTACTCTGTTGACAACCATTGTCTCCTCTTATTTTC
TTTTCATTTTCTGTAACTTTTTCGTTAAACTTTAGCTTGCATTTGTAACGAATTTTTAAATTCACTTTTG
TTTATTTGTCAGATTGTAAGTACTTTCTCTAATCACTTTTTTTTCAAGGCAATCAGGGTATATTATATTG
TACTTCAGCACAGTTTTAGAGAACAATTGTTATAATTAAATGATAAGGTAGAATATTTCTGCATATAAAT
TCTGGCTGGCGTGGAAATATTCTTATTGGTAGAAACAACTACACCCTGGTCATCATCCTGCCTTTCTCTT
TATGGTTACAATGATATACACTGTTTGAGATGAGGATAAAATACTCTGAGTCCAAACCGGGCCCCTCTGC
TAACCATGTTCATGCCTTCTTCTCTTTCCTACAGCTCCTGGGCAACGTGCTGGTTGTTGTGCTGTCTCAT
CATTTTGGCAAAGAATTCGCCACCATGAAGGCTAATCTGCTGGTGCTGCTCTGTGCTCTGGCTGCCGCTG
ACGCCGACACAATCTGTATCGGCTACCATGCTAACAACAGCACCGATACCGTGGATACCGTGCTCGAGAA
GAACGTGACCGTGACACACTCCGTGAATCTGCTCGAGGACTCCCATAATGGCAAGCTCTGTAGACTGAAA
GGAATCGCTCCTCTGCAGCTCGGAAAATGTAACATCGCCGGATGGCTGCTGGGCAATCCCGAGTGCGATC
CTCTGCTCCCCGTGAGAAGCTGGTCCTACATCGTGGAAACACCCAACTCCGAGAATGGCATTTGCTACCC
CGGCGACTTCATCGACTATGAGGAGCTGAGAGAGCAACTCTCCTCCGTGTCCTCCTTCGAGAGGTTCGAA
ATCTTCCCTAAGGAGTCCAGCTGGCCCAACCACAATACAACCAAGGGAGTCACCGCTGCTTGTAGCCACG
CTGGCAAGTCCAGCTTCTATAGAAATCTGCTCTGGCTCACAGAGAAGGAGGGCAGCTATCCCAAACTGAA
AAACAGCTACGTGAATAAGAAGGGAAAGGAGGTGCTGGTGCTCTGGGGCATCCACCACCCCTCCAACTCC
AAGGACCAACAAAACATTTACCAGAACGAGAACGCCTATGTGAGCGTCGTCACCTCCAACTACAATAGGA
GGTTCACCCCCGAAATCGCCGAGAGGCCTAAGGTGAGGGATCAAGCCGGCAGAATGAACTACTACTGGAC
ACTGCTCAAGCCCGGCGACACAATCATCTTCGAGGCCAATGGCAATCTGATCGCTCCTAGATACGCTTTC
GCTCTGAGCAGAGGCTTCGGCAGCGGAATCATTACCAGCAACGCCTCCATGCACGAGTGCAACACCAAGT
GTCAAACCCCTCTGGGAGCCATTAATAGCAGCCTCCCCTTCCAGAATATCCATCCCGTGACCATCGGCGA
GTGTCCCAAATACGTGAGGAGCGCCAAGCTGAGGATGGTGACCGGACTGAGAAACATCCCTAGCATCCAA
TCTAGAGGACTGTTTGGCGCTATCGCTGGCTTCATCGAAGGCGGCTGGACCGGAATGATCGATGGCTGGT
ACGGCTACCACCACCAGAATGAACAAGGAAGCGGCTACGCCGCTGACCAGAAGTCCACACAGAACGCCAT
CAACGGCATCACCAACAAGGTCAACAGCGTGATTGAAAAGATGAATATCCAGTTCACAGCCGTCGGCAAG
GAGTTTAATAAGCTCGAGAAGAGAATGGAGAATCTGAACAAGAAAGTGGACGACGGCTTTCTGGACATCT
GGACCTATAACGCCGAGCTGCTCGTGCTGCTCGAGAATGAAAGGACACTGGATTTTCATGACTCCAACGT
GAAAAATCTGTACGAGAAGGTGAAAAGCCAGCTCAAAAATAACGCCAAAGAAATCGGCAACGGCTGTTTT
GAGTTTTACCATAAATGCGACAACGAGTGCATGGAGTCCGTGAGGAACGGAACCTACGACTATCCCAAGT
ACAGCGAGGAAAGCAAGCTGAATAGAGAAAAGGTGGACGGCGTGAAACTCGAGTCCATGGGCATTTACCA
GATCCTCGCCATCTACTCCACAGTCGCTTCCTCTCTGGTGCTCCTCGTGTCTCTGGGAGCCATCTCCTTT
TGGATGTGCAGCAATGGCTCTCTGCAGTGTAGAATTTGCATCTGATGTCTTCCTGGAGCTCCAGTCATTG
ACTATAACGTCTCAGATCTTTTTCCCTCTGCCAAAAATTATGGGGACATCATGAAGCCCCTTGAGCATCT
GACTTCTGGCTAATAAAGGAAATTTATTTTCATTGCAATAGTGTGTTGGAATTTTTTGTGTCTCTCACTC
GGAAGGACATATGGGAGGGCAAATCATTTAAAACATCAGAATGAGTATTTGGTTTAGAGTTTGGCAACAT
ATGCCCATATGCTGGCTGCCATGAACAAAGGTTGGCTATAAAGAGGTCATCAGTATATGAAACAGCCCCC
TGCTGTCCATTCCTTATTCCATAGAAAAGCCTTGACTTGAGGTTAGATTTTTTTTATATTTTGTTTTGTG
TTATTTTTTTCTTTAACATCCCTAAAATTTTCCTTACATGTTTTACTAGCCAGATTTTTCCTCCTCTCCT
GACTACTCCCAGTCATAGCTGTCCCTCTTCTCTTATGGAGATCCCTCGACGGATCGGCCGCAATTCGTAA
TCATGTCATAGCTGTTTCCTGTGTGAAATTGTTATCCGCTCACAATTCCACACAACATACGAGCCGGAAG
CATAAAGTGTAAAGCCTGGGGTGCCTAATGAGTGAGCTAACTCACATTAATTGCGTTGCGCTCACTGCCC
GCTTTCCAGTCGGGAAACCTGTCGTGCCAGCTGCATTAATGAATCGGCCAACGCGCGGGGAGAGGCGGTT
TGCGTATTGGGCGCTCTTCCGCTTCCTCGCTCACTGACTCGCTGCGCTCGGTCGTTCGGCTGCGGCGAGC
GGTATCAGCTCACTCAAAGGCGGTAATACGGTTATCCACAGAATCAGGGGATAACGCAGGAAAGAACATG
TGAGCAAAAGGCCAGCAAAAGGCCAGGAACCGTAAAAAGGCCGCGTTGCTGGCGTTTTTCCATAGGCTCC
GCCCCCCTGACGAGCATCACAAAAATCGACGCTCAAGTCAGAGGTGGCGAAACCCGACAGGACTATAAAG
ATACCAGGCGTTTCCCCCTGGAAGCTCCCTCGTGCGCTCTCCTGTTCCGACCCTGCCGCTTACCGGATAC
CTGTCCGCCTTTCTCCCTTCGGGAAGCGTGGCGCTTTCTCATAGCTCACGCTGTAGGTATCTCAGTTCGG
TGTAGGTCGTTCGCTCCAAGCTGGGCTGTGTGCACGAACCCCCCGTTCAGCCCGACCGCTGCGCCTTATC
CGGTAACTATCGTCTTGAGTCCAACCCGGTAAGACACGACTTATCGCCACTGGCAGCAGCCACTGGTAAC
AGGATTAGCAGAGCGAGGTATGTAGGCGGTGCTACAGAGTTCTTGAAGTGGTGGCCTAACTACGGCTACA
CTAGAAGAACAGTATTTGGTATCTGCGCTCTGCTGAAGCCAGTTACCTTCGGAAAAAGAGTTGGTAGCTC
TTGATCCGGCAAACAAACCACCGCTGGTAGCGGTGGTTTTTTTGTTTGCAAGCAGCAGATTACGCGCAGA
AAAAAAGGATCTCAAGAAGATCCTTTGATCTTTTCTACGGGGTCTGACGCTCAGTGGAACGAAAACTCAC
GTTAAGGGATTTTGGTCATGAGATTATCAAAAAGGATCTTCACCTAGATCCTTTTAAATTAAAAATGAAG
TTTTAAATCAATCTAAAGTATATATGAGTAAACTTGGTCTGACAGTTACCAATGCTTAATCAGTGAGGCA
CCTATCTCAGCGATCTGTCTATTTCGTTCATCCATAGTTGCCTGACTCCCCGTCGTGTAGATAACTACGA
TACGGGAGGGCTTACCATCTGGCCCCAGTGCTGCAATGATACCGCGAGACCCACGCTCACCGGCACCAGA
TTTATCAGCAATAAACCAGCCAGCCGGAAGGGCCGAGCGCAGAAGTGGTCCTGCAACTTTATCCGCCTCC
ATCCAGTCTATTAATTGTTGCCGGGAAGCTAGAGTAAGTAGTTCGCCAGTTAATAGTTTGCGCAACGTTG
TTGCCATTGCTACAGGCATCGTGGTGTCACGCTCGTCGTTTGGTATGGCTTCATTCAGCTCCGGTTCCCA
ACGATCAAGGCGAGTTACATGATCCCCCATGTTGTGCAAAAAAGCGGTTAGCTCCTTCGGTCCTCCGATC
GTTGTCAGAAGTAAGTTGGCCGCAGTGTTATCACTCATGGTTATGGCAGCACTGCATAATTCTCTTACTG
TCATGCCATCCGTAAGATGCTTTTCTGTGACTGGTGAGTACTCAACCAAGTCATTCTGAGAATAGTGTAT
GCGGCGACCGAGTTGCTCTTGCCCGGCGTCAATACGGGATAATACCGCGCCACATAGCAGAACTTTAAAA
GTGCTCATCATTGGAAAACGTTCTTCGGGGCGAAAACTCTCAAGGATCTTACCGCTGTTGAGATCCAGTT
CGATGTAACCCACTCGTGCACCCAACTGATCTTCAGCATCTTTTACTTTCACCAGCGTTTCTGGGTGAGC
AAAAACAGGAAGGCAAAATGCCGCAAAAAAGGGAATAAGGGCGACACGGAAATGTTGAATACTCATACTC
TTCCTTTTTCAATATTATTGAAGCATTTATCAGGGTTATTGTCTCATGAGCGGATACATATTTGAATGTA
TTTAGAAAAATAAACAAATAGGGGTTCCGCGCACATTTCCCCGAAAAGTGCCACCTAAATTGTAAGCGTT
AATATTTTGTTAAAATTCGCGTTAAATTTTTGTTAAATCAGCTCATTTTTTAACCAATAGGCCGAAATCG
GCAAAATCCCTTATAAATCAAAAGAATAGACCGAGATAGGGT
[37 nt withheld, positions 5923-5959]
AAAGAACGTGGACTCCAACGTCAAAGG
[49 nt withheld, positions 5987-6035]
T
[91 nt withheld, positions 6037-6127]
G
[124 nt withheld, positions 6129-6252]
CCCATTCGCCATTCAGGCTGCGCAACTGTTGGGAAGGGCGATCGGTGCGGGCCTCTTCGCTATTACGCCA
GCTGGCGAAAGGGGGATGTGCTGCAAGGCGATTAAGTTGGGTAACGCCAGGGTTTTCCCAGTCACGACGT
TGTAAAACGACGGCCAGTGAGCGCGCGTAATACGACTCACTATAGGGCGAATTGGAGCTCCACCGCGGTG
Features (pLannotate 1.2.2; 16 found; start..end, strand, type, name):
     97..476     +  enhancer       CMV enhancer: human cytomegalovirus immediate early enhancer
    477..680     +  promoter       CMV promoter: human cytomegalovirus (CMV) immediate early promoter
    792..1364    +  intron         β-globin intron: intron from rabbit β-globin gene
   1425..3122    +  CDS            HA: HEMA_I34A1 - Experimental evidence at protein level: Swiss-Prot protein existence level 1. Binds to sialic acid-containing receptors on the cell surface, bringing about the attachment of the virus particle to the cell. This attachment induces virion internalization either through clathrin-dependent endocytosis or through clathrin- and caveolin- independent pathway. Plays a major role in the determination of host range restriction and virulence. Class I viral fusion protein. Responsible for penetration of the virus into the cell cytoplasm by mediating the fusion of the membrane of the endocytos
   3232..3287    +  polyA_signal   β-globin poly(A) signal: rabbit β-globin polyadenylation signal (Gil and Proudfoot, 1987)
   3669..3685    -  protein_bind   lac operator: The lac repressor binds to the lac operator to inhibit transcription in E. coli. This inhibition can be relieved by adding lactose or isopropyl-β-D-thiogalactopyranoside (IPTG). lac repressor encoded by lacI
   3693..3723    -  promoter       lac promoter: promoter for the E. coli lac operon
   3738..3759    -  protein_bind   CAP binding site: CAP binding activates transcription in the presence of cAMP. E. coli catabolite activator protein
   3772..3864    -  CDS            lacI (fragment): lac repressor; lacI; The lac repressor binds to the lac operator to inhibit transcription in E. coli. This inhibition can be relieved by adding lactose or isopropyl-β-D-thiogalactopyranoside (IPTG).
   4047..4635    -  rep_origin     ori: high-copy-number ColE1/pMB1/pBR322/pUC origin of replication
   4806..5666    -  CDS            AmpR: β-lactamase; bla; confers resistance to ampicillin, carbenicillin, and related antibiotics
   5667..5771    -  promoter       AmpR promoter: bla
   5824..6252    -  rep_origin     f1 ori (sequence partly withheld): f1 bacteriophage origin of replication; arrow indicates direction of (+) strand synthesis
   6257..6412    -  CDS            lacZα (fragment): LacZα fragment of β-galactosidase; lacZ fragment
   6420..6438    +  promoter       T7 promoter: promoter for bacteriophage T7 RNA polymerase
   6447..14      +  misc_feature   MCS (fragment) (across the origin): pBluescript multiple cloning site
