[The description below was written by a language model from this plasmid's Addgene catalogue record and pLannotate feature annotations shown in this document.]
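Description:
pHCMV_FLUAV_HA is a mammalian expression plasmid built on the pHCMV backbone that produces the hemagglutinin (HA) envelope glycoprotein of Influenza A virus. The 1,698 bp HA open reading frame was made by synthesis with mammalian codon optimization and inserted between EcoRI and BglII sites, both of which were preserved. The annotation matches the coding sequence to the HA of a 1934 influenza A reference strain. Together with the 4,764 bp backbone, this gives the 6,462 nt full sequence covered by the feature table.

Expression is driven by the human cytomegalovirus immediate-early enhancer and promoter, followed by a rabbit β-globin intron upstream of the coding sequence, an arrangement that generally improves mRNA processing and expression. A rabbit β-globin polyadenylation signal terminates the transcript. No epitope tag, reporter or mammalian selection marker is annotated, so the plasmid appears suited to transient transfection. In bacteria it is maintained at high copy through a ColE1/pUC-type origin and selected with ampicillin via the β-lactamase gene. An f1 origin, lac promoter/operator elements, lacI and lacZα fragments, a T7 promoter and a partial pBluescript multiple cloning site are remnants of the cloning-vector ancestry and play no role in HA expression.

HA binds sialic acid-containing receptors and acts as a class I fusion protein mediating viral entry. The associated publication concerns modular envelope design for cell type-specific delivery, so the plasmid was probably used to supply an envelope protein in trans for pseudotyping viral or virus-like particles, although the record itself states only mammalian expression of HA.
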