Addgene plasmid #207273: pHCMV_FLUAV_HA
Purpose: Mammalian expression of Influenza A virus HA protein
Depositing lab: Feng Zhang. Publication: Cell type-specific delivery by modular envelope design. Strebinger D, Frangieh CJ, Friedrich MJ, Faure G, Macrae RK, Zhang F. Nat Commun. 2023 Aug 23;14(1):5141. doi: 10.1038/s41467-023-40788-8. PubMed 37612276.
Backbone
  Vector backbone: pHCMV
  Backbone manufacturer: Clontech
  Backbone size w/o insert (bp): 4764
  Vector type: Mammalian Expression
Growth in bacteria
  Bacterial resistance: Ampicillin, 100 μg/mL
  Growth temperature: 37°C
  Growth strain: NEB Stable
  Copy number: High Copy
Gene/Insert
  Gene/Insert name: FLUAV_HA
  Species: Influenza A virus
  Insert size (bp): 1698
  Mutation: mammalian codon optimization
  Entrez Gene: HA (a.k.a. FLUAVs4gp1)
  Promoter: CMV promoter
  Cloning method: Restriction Enzyme; 5′ cloning site EcoRI (not destroyed); 3′ cloning site BglII (not destroyed)
Resource information
  A portion of this plasmid was derived from a plasmid made by: synthesis
Terms and licenses: Academic/Nonprofit Terms; Industry Terms: Not Available to Industry
How to cite: pHCMV_FLUAV_HA was a gift from Feng Zhang (Addgene plasmid # 207273 ; http://n2t.net/addgene:207273 ; RRID:Addgene_207273)
